Addgene plasmid #19796: pcDNA5 HA-Arp8
Depositing lab: Joan Conaway & Ronald Conaway. Depositing organization: Stowers Institute for Medical Research. Publication: Distinct modes of regulation of the Uch37 deubiquitinating enzyme in the proteasome and in the Ino80 chromatin-remodeling complex. Yao T, Song L, Jin J, Cai Y, Takahashi H, Swanson SK, Washburn MP, Florens L, Conaway RC, Cohen RE, Conaway JW. Mol Cell. 2008 Sep 26. 31(6):909-17. 10.1016/j.molcel.2008.08.027 PubMed 18922472.
Backbone
  Vector backbone: pcDNA5/FRT
  Backbone manufacturer: Invitrogen
  Backbone size w/o insert (bp): 5000
  Vector type: Mammalian Expression
  Selectable markers: Hygromycin
Growth in bacteria
  Bacterial resistance: Ampicillin, 100 μg/mL
  Growth temperature: 37°C
  Growth strain: DH5alpha
  Copy number: Unknown
Gene/Insert
  Gene/Insert name: Arp8 (alt names: ACTR8; Ino80N)
  Species: H. sapiens (human)
  Insert size (bp): 2000
  GenBank ID: NM_022899
  Entrez Gene: ACTR8 (a.k.a. ARP8, INO80N, FLJ12934, FLJ22579)
  Tag / fusion protein: 2XHA (N terminal on backbone)
  Cloning method: Restriction Enzyme; 5′ cloning site XhoI (not destroyed); 3′ cloning site KpnI (not destroyed)
  Sequencing primers: 5′ CMV forward; 3′ BGH reverse
Terms and licenses: Academic/Nonprofit Terms; Industry Terms: Not Available to Industry
How to cite: pcDNA5 HA-Arp8 was a gift from Joan Conaway & Ronald Conaway (Addgene plasmid # 19796 ; http://n2t.net/addgene:19796 ; RRID:Addgene_19796)
