[The description below was written by a language model from this plasmid's Addgene catalogue record.]
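Description:
pcDNA5 HA-Arp8 is a mammalian expression plasmid built on the commercial pcDNA5/FRT backbone (about 5 kb without insert) and carrying the human ACTR8 coding sequence, also known as Arp8 or INO80N, as an insert of roughly 2 kb. The gene was placed between XhoI and KpnI sites, both of which remain intact, and is fused at its N terminus to a tandem 2xHA epitope tag that is listed as residing on the backbone, so the expressed protein can be detected or immunopurified with anti-HA reagents. The record does not explicitly name the promoter or terminator, but the recommended sequencing primers (CMV forward and BGH reverse) are consistent with the standard pcDNA5/FRT arrangement, in which a CMV promoter drives the insert and a bovine growth hormone polyadenylation signal terminates the transcript. No feature table is provided, so individual elements cannot be confirmed from annotation.

In bacteria the plasmid is maintained under ampicillin selection; its copy number is recorded as unknown. In mammalian cells the selectable marker is hygromycin. The pcDNA5/FRT backbone is generally designed for Flp recombinase-mediated integration: its FRT site allows insertion at a matching genomic FRT site in suitable host cell lines, which activates hygromycin resistance and yields isogenic stable lines expressing the tagged protein. Arp8 is an actin-related protein subunit of the Ino80 chromatin-remodeling complex, and the associated publication concerns regulation of the Uch37 deubiquitinating enzyme in the proteasome and in the Ino80 complex. This suggests the construct was used to express epitope-tagged Arp8 for isolating or analysing that complex, although the record does not spell out the specific application.
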