>Addgene plasmid #19796 | pcDNA5 HA-Arp8 | addgene partial sequence | sequence record 25546 | CMV-F 5'-CGCAAATGGGCGGTAGGCGTG-3'
TGGGGNNTTAGCGAGCTCTCTGGCTACTGAGAACCCACTGCTTACTGGCTTATCGAAATTAATACGACTC
ACTATAGGGAGACCCAAGCTGGCTAGCCGCCACCATGGCTTACCCATACGATGTTCCTGACTATGCGGGC
TATCCCTATGACGTCCCGGACTATGCAGGATCTCTCGAGATGACCCAGGCTGAGAAGGGTGATACGGAGA
ACGGAAAGGAGAAGGGCGGCGAGAAGGAGAAGGAGCAGCGCGGCGTGAAGCGGCCCATCGTGCCCGCGCT
GGTGCCGGAGTCGCTGCAAGAGCAAATCCAGAGCAACTTCATCATTGTCATACATCCAGGTTCAACAACT
TTAAGGATTGGTCGAGCCACAGACACTCTTCCTGCCAGCATTCCTCACGTCATTGCCCGAAGACACAAAC
AACAAGGGCAGCCCCTATACAAGGACAGTTGGCTCCTAAGGGAGGGACTAAATAAACCAGAAAGTAATGA
ACAAAGACAAAATGGCCTTAAAATGGTGGATCAAGCAATATGGTCTAAAAAGATGTCCAATGGTACAAGA
CGCATTCCTGTGTCCCCTGAACAGGCACGCTCCTACAATAAGCAGATGCGACCTGCAATTTTAGATCACT
GTTCGGGAAATAAGTGGACAAACACATCTCATCACCCTGAGTATTTAGTAGGAGAAGAGGCCTTGTATGT
TAATCCACTGGACTGTTACNATTNNTCCNNGGCCTAAAGNNNNNNAAGGTTTNATTTTCCCNCGGGGNCT
TGNTGTTTN
